LOCUS       Exported 5771 bp ds-DNA circular SYN 13-MAY-2021
DEFINITION  NanoLuc expressed constiutively from PAM1 and GH078 RBS, pNBU2
            backbone, AmpR.
ACCESSION   .
VERSION     .
KEYWORDS    pAT772
SOURCE      synthetic DNA construct
  ORGANISM  synthetic DNA construct
REFERENCE   1 (bases 1 to 5771)
  AUTHORS   Mimee M, Tucker AC, Voigt CA, Lu TK
  TITLE     Programming a Human Commensal Bacterium, Bacteroides
            thetaiotaomicron, to Sense and Respond to Stimuli in the Murine Gut
            Microbiota.
  JOURNAL   Cell Syst. 2015 Jul 29;1(1):62-71. doi: 10.1016/j.cels.2015.06.001.
  PUBMED    26918244
REFERENCE   2 (bases 1 to 5771)
  AUTHORS   .
  TITLE     Direct Submission
  JOURNAL   Exported May 13, 2021 from SnapGene Server 1.1.58
            http://www.snapgene.com
FEATURES             Location/Qualifiers
     source          1..5771
                     /organism="synthetic DNA construct"
                     /mol_type="other DNA"
     CDS             3055..3915
                     /codon_start=1
                     /gene="bla"
                     /product="beta-lactamase"
                     /label=AmpR
                     /note="confers resistance to ampicillin, carbenicillin, and
                     related antibiotics"
                     /translation="MSIQHFRVALIPFFAAFCLPVFAHPETLVKVKDAEDQLGARVGYI
                     ELDLNSGKILESFRPEERFPMMSTFKVLLCGAVLSRIDAGQEQLGRRIHYSQNDLVEYS
                     PVTEKHLTDGMTVRELCSAAITMSDNTAANLLLTTIGGPKELTAFLHNMGDHVTRLDRW
                     EPELNEAIPNDERDTTMPVAMATTLRKLLTGELLTLASRQQLIDWMEADKVAGPLLRSA
                     LPAGWFIADKSGAGERGSRGIIAALGPDGKPSRIVVIYTTGSQATMDERNRQIAEIGAS
                     LIKHW"
     primer_bind     complement(3273..3292)
                     /label=Amp-R
                     /note="Ampicillin resistance gene, reverse primer"
     oriT            4046..4155
                     /note="incP origin of transfer"
     rep_origin      4326..4714
                     /label=R6K gamma ori
                     /note="gamma replication origin from E. coli plasmid R6K;
                     requires the R6K initiator protein pi for replication"
ORIGIN
        1 atccatcaaa attcgttttc tctatgttgg attccttgtt gctcatattg tgatgataat
       61 ttctacaaat atagtcattg gtaactatct atgaaactgt ttgatacttt tatagttgat
      121 taaacttgtt catggcattt gccttaatat catccgctat gtcaatgtag ggtttcatag
      181 ctttgtagtc gctgtgtccc gtccatttca tgaccacctg tgccgggatt ccgagagcca
      241 gcgcattgca gatgaatgtc cttcttcctg catgggtact gagcaaagcg tatttgggtg
      301 tgacttcatc aatacgttca tttcccttgt agtaggtttc ccgtacaggc tcgttgattt
      361 ctgccagttc gcccagctct ttcaggtaat cgttcatctt ctggttgctg atgacgggca
      421 gagccatgta attctcgaaa tggatgtcct tgtatttgtc cagtatggct ttgctgtatt
      481 tgttcagttc aatcgtcagg ctgtcggcag tcttgactgt ggttatttcg atgtggtcgg
      541 acttcacatc gcttcttttc agattgcgaa catccgaata ccgcaaactc gtaaagcagc
      601 agaacaggaa aacatcacgc acacgttcca ggtattgctt atccttgggt atctggtagt
      661 ctttcagctt gttcagttca tcccaagtca ggaagattac ttttttcgag gtggttttca
      721 gtttcggttt gaacgtatcg tatgcaatgt tctgatgatg tcctttcttg aagctccagc
      781 gcaggaacca tttgaggaat cccatttgct tgccgatggt gctgtttctc atatccttgg
      841 tgtcacgcag gaagttgacg tattcgttca atccaaactc gttgaaatag ttgaacgttg
      901 catcctcctt gaactctttg aggtggttcc tcactgctgc aaatttttca taggtggatg
      961 ccgtccagtt attctggtta ccgcactctt ttacaaactc atcgaacacc tcccaaaagc
     1021 tgacaggggc ttcttccggc tgttcttcgc tggtgtcttt cattctcatg ttgaaagctt
     1081 ccttcaactg ttgggtcgtt ggcatgacct cctgcacctc aaattccttg aaaatattct
     1141 ggatttcggc atagtatttc agcaagtccg tattgatttc ggctgcactt tgctttagct
     1201 tgttggtaca tccgctcttt acccgctgct tatctgcatc ccatttggct acgtcaatcc
     1261 ggtagcccgt tgtaaactcg atgcgttggc tggcaaagat gacacgcata cggatgggta
     1321 cgttctctac gattggcaca ccgttctttt tccggctctc caatgcaaaa atgatgttgc
     1381 gcttgatatt cataattggg tgcgtttgaa attctacacc caaatataca cccaattatt
     1441 gagatagcaa aagacattta gaaacattta cttttactct atattgtaat ttacacttga
     1501 ttatcagtcg tttgcagtct tatgatattc tgtgaaagta taagttcgag agcctgtctc
     1561 tccgcaaaaa acgctgaaaa tcagcagatt gcaaaacaaa caccctgttt tacacccaag
     1621 aatgtaaagt cggctgtttt tgttttattt aagataatac aaccactaca taataaaaga
     1681 gtagcgatat taaaagaatc cgatgagaaa agactaatat ttatctatcc attcagtttg
     1741 atttttcagg actttacatc gtcctgaaag tatttgttgg taccggtacc gaggacgcgt
     1801 aaacatttac agttgcatgt ggcctattgt ttttagccgt taaatatttt ataactatta
     1861 aatagcgata caaattgttc gaaactaata ttgtttatat catatattct cgcatgtttt
     1921 aaagctttat taaattgatt ttttgtaaac agtttttcgt actctttgtt aacccatttc
     1981 attacaaaag tttcatattt ttttctctct ttaaatgcca tttttgctgg ctttcttttt
     2041 aatacaatta atgtgctatc cactttaggt tttggatgga aataatacct aggaattttt
     2101 gctaatatag aaatatctac ctctgccatt aacagcaatg ctagtgatct gtttgtatct
     2161 aataacattt tagcaaaacc atattccact attaaataac ttattgtggc tgaactttca
     2221 aaaacaattt ttcgaattat atttgtgctt atgttgtaag gtatgctgcc aaatatttta
     2281 tatggattgt ggctaggaaa tgtaaatttc agtatatcat catttactat ttgatagtta
     2341 ggataattta agagcttatt acgagttacc tcacataatt tagaatcaat ttctatcgcc
     2401 gttacaaaat tacatctctt taccaatcca gcagtaaaat gacctttccc tgcacctatt
     2461 tcaaagatgt tatctttttc atctaaactt atgcaattca ttattttttc tatgtgatat
     2521 tttgaagtaa taaaattttg actatctttt atatttactt tgttcattat aacctctcct
     2581 taatttattg catctctttt cgaatattta tgttttttga gaaaagaacg tactcatggt
     2641 tcatcccgat atgcgtatcg gtctgtatat cagcaacttt ctatgtgttt caactacaat
     2701 agtcatctat tctcatcttt ctgagtccac cccctgcaaa gcccctcttt acgacataaa
     2761 aattcggtcg gaaaaggtat gcaaaagatg tttctctctt taagagaaac tcttcgggat
     2821 gcaaaaatat gaaaataact ccaattcacc aaattatata gcgacttttt tacaaaatgc
     2881 taaaatttgt tgatttccgt caagcaattg ttgagcaaaa atgtctttta cgataaaatg
     2941 atacctcaat atcaactgtt tagcaaaacg atatttctct taaagagaga aacacctttt
     3001 tgttcaccaa tccccgactt ttaatcccgc ggccatgatt gaaaaaggaa gagtatgagt
     3061 attcaacatt tccgtgtcgc ccttattccc ttttttgcgg cattttgcct tcctgttttt
     3121 gctcacccag aaacgctggt gaaagtaaaa gatgctgaag atcagttggg tgcacgagtg
     3181 ggttacatcg aactggatct caacagcggt aagatccttg agagttttcg ccccgaagaa
     3241 cgttttccaa tgatgagcac ttttaaagtt ctgctatgtg gcgcggtatt atcccgtatt
     3301 gacgccgggc aagagcaact cggtcgccgc atacactatt ctcagaatga cttggttgag
     3361 tactcaccag tcacagaaaa gcatcttacg gatggcatga cagtaagaga attatgcagt
     3421 gctgccataa ccatgagtga taacactgcg gccaacttac ttctgacaac gatcggagga
     3481 ccgaaggagc taaccgcttt tttgcacaac atgggggatc atgtaactcg ccttgatcgt
     3541 tgggaaccgg agctgaatga agccatacca aacgacgagc gtgacaccac gatgcctgta
     3601 gcaatggcaa caacgttgcg caaactatta actggcgaac tacttactct agcttcccgg
     3661 caacaattaa tagactggat ggaggcggat aaagttgcag gaccacttct gcgctcggcc
     3721 cttccggctg gctggtttat tgctgataaa tctggagccg gtgagcgtgg gtctcgcggt
     3781 atcattgcag cactggggcc agatggtaag ccctcccgta tcgtagttat ctacacgacg
     3841 gggagtcagg caactatgga tgaacgaaat agacagatcg ctgagatagg tgcctcactg
     3901 attaagcatt ggtaactgtc agaccaagtt tactcataac gcgtcaattc gagggggatc
     3961 aattccgtga taggtgggct gcccttcctg gttggcttgg tttcatcagc catccgcttg
     4021 ccctcatctg ttacgccggc ggtagccggc cagcctcgca gagcaggatt cccgttgagc
     4081 accgccaggt gcgaataagg gacagtgaag aaggaacacc cgctcgcggg tgggcctact
     4141 tcacctatcc tgcccggctg acgccgttgg atacaccaag gaaagtctac acgaaccctt
     4201 tggcaaaatc ctgtatatcg tgcgaaaaag gatggatata ccgaaaaaat cgctataatg
     4261 accccgaagc agggttatgc agcggaaaac ggaattgatc cggccacgat gcgtccggcg
     4321 tagaggatct gaagatcagc agttcaacct gttgatagta cgtactaagc tctcatgttt
     4381 cacgtactaa gctctcatgt ttaacgtact aagctctcat gtttaacgaa ctaaaccctc
     4441 atggctaacg tactaagctc tcatggctaa cgtactaagc tctcatgttt cacgtactaa
     4501 gctctcatgt ttgaacaata aaattaatat aaatcagcaa cttaaatagc ctctaaggtt
     4561 ttaagtttta taagaaaaaa aagaatatat aaggctttta aagcttttaa ggtttaacgg
     4621 ttgtggacaa caagccaggg atgtaacgca ctgagaagcc cttagagcct ctcaaagcaa
     4681 ttttgagtga cacaggaaca cttaacggct gacatgggaa ttcccctcca ccgcggtggc
     4741 ggccgctgat ctggaagaag caatgaaagc tgctgttaag tctccgaatc aggtattgtt
     4801 cctgacaggt gtattcccat ccggtaaacg cggatacttt gcagttgatc tgactcagga
     4861 ataaattata aattaaggta agaagattgt aggataagct aatgaaatag aaaaaggatg
     4921 ccgtcacaca acttgtcggc attctttttt gctttgcaac agcatagctc agcacagaag
     4981 ttgcctaaat atgtatgtta acaaattatt tgtcgtaact ttgcactcca aaaggatcta
     5041 ttataaggag gcactcacca tggtttttac tctggaagat tttgttggcg attggcgtca
     5101 gaccgcgggt tataatttgg atcaagtcct ggaacagggt ggcgtaagct ctctgttcca
     5161 gaacctgggt gtgagcgtga cgccgattca gcgcatcgtt ctgtccggcg agaacggtct
     5221 gaaaattgat attcatgtga tcatcccgta cgaaggcctg agcggtgacc aaatgggtca
     5281 aatcgagaaa atctttaaag tcgtctaccc agttgacgat caccacttca aggttatctt
     5341 gcattacggt acgctggtga ttgatggtgt gaccccgaat atgattgact atttcggccg
     5401 tccgtatgaa ggcattgccg tttttgacgg taaaaagatc accgtcaccg gtaccctgtg
     5461 gaatggcaat aagattattg acgagcgtct gattaacccg gacggcagcc tgctgttccg
     5521 cgtgaccatc aacggtgtca cgggttggcg tctgtgcgag cgcatcctgg cataatgaac
     5581 tgcacttgct ttgataatta atgataaaca atctaaaagc actctaatcg ttatcggagt
     5641 gcttttagat tactaatcaa attgcttcta ctaattgcct atcttccagt gatggaacag
     5701 catttgtgca ttggctgcaa caatcagcct tacttgtgcc tgttctattt ccgaaccgac
     5761 cgcttgtatg a
//
