[The description below was written by a language model from this plasmid's Addgene catalogue record and the feature table of its GenBank file.]
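Description:
pAT772 is a 5,771 bp bacterial expression plasmid built on the pNBU2 backbone, designed for use in Bacteroides, with E. coli serving as the cloning and donor host. The annotated backbone features fit that shuttle arrangement. An R6K gamma origin depends on the pi initiator protein supplied in trans, so the plasmid replicates only in pir-carrying E. coli strains (the record lists Pir1, at low copy). A beta-lactamase gene (AmpR) gives ampicillin selection in E. coli. An incP origin of transfer (oriT) allows the plasmid to be mobilised by conjugation into a recipient. Selection in Bacteroides is by erythromycin according to the catalogue fields. pNBU2-type vectors are generally known to integrate into the Bacteroides chromosome through an NBU2 integrase rather than replicating there. However, neither the erythromycin resistance gene nor any integrase or attachment site is annotated in the feature table, which covers only the AmpR, oriT and R6K elements.

The payload is a 516 bp NanoLuc insert, encoding a small, bright luciferase reporter. The record describes it as constitutively expressed from the PAM1 promoter and translated from the GH078 ribosome binding site. The promoter, RBS and NanoLuc coding sequence are also not annotated in the feature table, so their positions and orientation cannot be given here. The associated publication concerns programming Bacteroides thetaiotaomicron to sense and respond to stimuli in the mouse gut. In that context the construct appears to be a reporter plasmid for measuring the expression strength of one particular promoter–RBS pairing by luminescence, probably as one member of a set of genetic parts characterised for this commensal.
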