Addgene plasmid #68911: pAT772
Purpose: NanoLuc expressed constiutively from PAM1 and GH078 RBS, pNBU2 backbone, AmpR
Depositing lab: Timothy Lu & Christopher Voigt. Depositing organization: Massachusetts Institute of Technology. Publication: Programming a Human Commensal Bacterium, Bacteroides thetaiotaomicron, to Sense and Respond to Stimuli in the Murine Gut Microbiota. Mimee M, Tucker AC, Voigt CA, Lu TK. Cell Syst. 2015 Jul 29;1(1):62-71. doi: 10.1016/j.cels.2015.06.001. PubMed 26918244.
Backbone
  Vector backbone: pNBU2
  Total vector size (bp): 5771
  Vector type: Bacterial Expression
  Selectable markers: Erythromycin in Bacteroides
Growth in bacteria
  Bacterial resistance: Ampicillin, 100 μg/mL
  Growth temperature: 37°C
  Growth strain: Pir1
  Copy number: Low Copy
Gene/Insert
  Gene/Insert name: NanoLuc
  Insert size (bp): 516
Terms and licenses: Academic/Nonprofit Terms; Industry Terms: Not Available to Industry
How to cite: pAT772 was a gift from Timothy Lu & Christopher Voigt (Addgene plasmid # 68911 ; http://n2t.net/addgene:68911 ; RRID:Addgene_68911)
