>Addgene plasmid #68911 | pAT772 | addgene partial sequence | sequence record 126441 | pGP704-R 5'-aacaagccagggatgtaacg-3'
TGACACAGGAACACTTAACGGCTGACATGGGAATTCCCCTCCACCGCGGTGGCGGCCGCTGATCTGGAAG
AAGCAATGAAAGCTGCTGTTAAGTCTCCGAATCAGGTATTGTTCCTGACAGGTGTATTCCCATCCGGTAA
ACGCGGATACTTTGCAGTTGATCTGACTCAGGAATAAATTATAAATTAAGGTAAGAAGATTGTAGGATAA
GCTAATGAAATAGAAAAAGGATGCCGTCACACAACTTGTCGGCATTCTTTTTTGCTTTGCAACAGCATAG
CTCAGCACAGAAGTTGCCTAAATATGTATGTTAACAAATTATTTGTCGTAACTTTGCACTCCAAAAGGAT
CTATTATAAGGAGGCACTCACCATGGTTTTTACTCTGGAAGATTTTGTTGGCGATTGGCGTCAGACCGCG
GGTTATAATTTGGATCAAGTCCTGGAACAGGGTGGCGTAAGCTCTCTGTTCCAGAACCTGGGTGTGAGCG
TGACGCCGATTCAGCGCATCGTTCTGTCCGGCGAGAACGGTCTGAAAATTGATATTCATGTGATCATCCC
GTACGAAGGCCTGAGCGGTGACCAAATGGGTCAAATCGAGAAAATCTTTAAAGTCGTCTACCCAGTTGAC
GATCACCACTTCAAGGTTATCTTGCATTACGGTACGCTGGTGATTGATGGTGTGACCCCGAATATGATTG
ACTATTTCGGCCGTCCGTATGAAGGCATTGCCGTTTTTGACGGTAAAAAGATCACCGTCACCGGTACCCT
GTGGAATGGCAATAAGATTATTGACGAGCGTCTGATTAAC
