>Addgene plasmid #68911 | pAT772 | addgene partial sequence | sequence record 126442 | hhvEBNA1-R 5'-TGGAATAGCAAGGGCAGTTC-3'
TTGATGGTCACGCGGAACAGCAGGCTGCCGTCCGGGTTAATCAGACGCTCGTCAATAATCTTATTGCCAT
TCCACAGGGTACCGGTGACGGTGATCTTTTTACCGTCAAAAACGGCAATGCCTTCATACGGACGGCCGAA
ATAGTCAATCATATTCGGGGTCACACCATCAATCACCAGCGTACCGTAATGCAAGATAACCTTGAAGTGG
TGATCGTCAACTGGGTAGACGACTTTAAAGATTTTCTCGATTTGACCCATTTGGTCACCGCTCAGGCCTT
CGTACGGGATGATCACATGAATATCAATTTTCAGACCGTTCTCGCCGGACAGAACGATGCGCTGAATCGG
CGTCACGCTCACACCCAGGTTCTGGAACAGAGAGCTTACGCCACCCTGTTCCAGGACTTGATCCAAATTA
TAACCCGCGGTCTGACGCCAATCGCCAACAAAATCTTCCAGAGTAAAAACCATGGTGAGTGCCTCCTTAT
AATAGATCCTTTTGGAGTGCAAAGTTACGACAAATAATTTGTTAACATACATATTTAGGCAACTTCTGTG
CTGAGCTATGCTGTTGCAAAGCAAAAAAGAATGCCGACAAGTTGTGTGACGGCATCCTTTTTCTATTTCA
TTAGCTTATCCTACAATCTTCTTACCTTAATTTATAATTTATTCCTGAGTCAGATCAACTGCAAAGTATC
CGCGTTTACCGGATGGGAA
